Addgene plasmid #211993: pKLV2-U6gRNA5(VENTX_5-5)-PGKpuroBFP-W
Purpose: Express gRNA against VENTX with puro and BFP
Depositing lab: Kosuke Yusa. Depositing organization: Kyoto University, Institute for Life and Medical Sciences. Publication: RENGE infers gene regulatory networks using time-series single-cell RNA-seq data with CRISPR perturbations. Ishikawa M, Sugino S, Masuda Y, Tarumoto Y, Seto Y, Taniyama N, Wagai F, Yamauchi Y, Kojima Y, Kiryu H, Yusa K, Eiraku M, Mochizuki A. Commun Biol. 2023 Dec 28;6(1):1290. doi: 10.1038/s42003-023-05594-4. PubMed 38155269.
Backbone
  Vector backbone: pKLV2-U6gRNA5(BbsI)-PGKpuroBFP-W
  Backbone size w/o insert (bp): 8630
  Total vector size (bp): 8650
  Vector type: Mammalian Expression, Lentiviral, CRISPR
  Selectable markers: Puromycin
Growth in bacteria
  Bacterial resistance: Ampicillin, 100 μg/mL
  Growth temperature: 37°C
  Growth strain: NEB Stable
  Copy number: High Copy
Gene/Insert
  Gene/Insert name: sgRNA targeting VENTX
  gRNA/shRNA sequence: GACGTTGAGTAGAAAGCTG
  Species: H. sapiens (human)
  GenBank ID: NM_014468.4
  Entrez Gene: VENTX (a.k.a. HPX42B, NA88A, VENTX2)
  Promoter: Human U6 promoter
  Cloning method: Restriction Enzyme; 5′ cloning site BbsI (destroyed during cloning); 3′ cloning site BbsI (destroyed during cloning)
  Sequencing primers: 5′ AGATAATTAGAATTAATTTGACTG
Terms and licenses: Academic/Nonprofit Terms; Industry Terms: Not Available to Industry
How to cite: pKLV2-U6gRNA5(VENTX_5-5)-PGKpuroBFP-W was a gift from Kosuke Yusa (Addgene plasmid # 211993 ; http://n2t.net/addgene:211993 ; RRID:Addgene_211993)
