[The description below was written by a language model from this plasmid's Addgene catalogue record and pLannotate feature annotations shown in this document.]
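Description:
pKLV2-U6gRNA5(VENTX_5-5)-PGKpuroBFP-W is an 8,650 bp lentiviral CRISPR guide-RNA expression plasmid, made by inserting a single guide sequence against human VENTX into the BbsI sites of the pKLV2-U6gRNA5(BbsI)-PGKpuroBFP-W backbone; both sites were destroyed in the cloning. It is propagated in E. coli as a high-copy plasmid through a ColE1/pUC-type origin with ampicillin selection. It also retains an f1 origin and remnants of a lac/lacZα cloning region flanked by T3 and T7 promoters.

The viral genome is transcribed from a CMV enhancer/promoter fused to a truncated HIV-1 5' LTR. Downstream are the Ψ packaging signal with a gag fragment, the RRE for Rev-dependent nuclear export, and the cPPT/CTS. The transfer cassette ends in a second truncated LTR followed by a bGH polyadenylation signal. The plasmid carries no intact viral genes, so packaging functions must be supplied in trans.

Within the provirus, the human U6 Pol III promoter drives the VENTX spacer joined to a Streptococcus pyogenes Cas9 guide scaffold, annotated as a tracrRNA fragment. A mouse PGK promoter then drives puromycin N-acetyltransferase followed by TagBFP, and a WPRE enhances transcript expression. The element linking the puromycin and BFP coding regions is not annotated in the feature table.

The plasmid does not encode Cas9, so it is meant for cells that express Cas9 from another source. Transduced cells can be selected with puromycin or followed by blue fluorescence. The associated publication used CRISPR perturbations with time-series single-cell RNA-seq to infer gene regulatory networks, which fits the use of this guide to perturb VENTX.
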