Features (pLannotate 1.2.2; 28 found; start..end, strand, type, name):
    242..441     +  promoter       CMV promoter: human cytomegalovirus (CMV) immediate early promoter
    459..639     +  LTR            5' LTR (truncated): truncated 5' long terminal repeat (LTR) from HIV-1
    686..811     +  misc_feature   HIV-1 Ψ: packaging signal of human immunodeficiency virus type 1
    795..1133    +  CDS            HIV-1 gag (fragment): gag protein from human immunodeficiency virus 1; gag
   1310..1543    +  misc_feature   RRE: The Rev response element (RRE) of HIV-1 allows for Rev-dependent mRNA export from the nucleus to the cytoplasm.
   1920..2020    +  CDS            Rev (fragment): human immunodeficiency virus 1 (HIV-1) Rev protein; rev; enhances nuclear export of unspliced and incompletely spliced viral mRNAs
   2070..2187    +  misc_feature   cPPT/CTS: central polypurine tract and central termination sequence of HIV-1
   2262..2502    +  promoter       U6 promoter: RNA polymerase III promoter for human U6 snRNA
   2549..2616    +  misc_RNA       tracrRNA (fragment): trans-activating CRISPR RNA for the Streptococcus pyogenes CRISPR/Cas9 system
   2639..3138    +  promoter       PGK promoter: mouse phosphoglycerate kinase 1 promoter
   3178..3774    +  CDS            PuroR (fragment): puromycin N-acetyltransferase; pac from Streptomyces; confers resistance to puromycin
   3847..4545    +  CDS            TagBFP: TagBFP is a basic (constitutively fluorescent) blue fluorescent protein published in 2008, derived from Entacmaea quadricolor. It is reported to be a very rapidly-maturing monomer with very low acid sensitivity.
   4557..5143    +  misc_feature   WPRE: woodchuck hepatitis virus posttranscriptional regulatory element
   5137..5283    +  CDS            nef (fragment): NEF_HV1LA - Experimental evidence at protein level: Swiss-Prot protein existence level 1. Extracellular Nef protein targets CD4(+) T-lymphocytes for apoptosis by interacting with CXCR4 surface receptors. From Human immunodeficiency virus type 1 group M subtype B (isolate Lai) (HIV-1).
   5291..5469    +  LTR            5' LTR (truncated): truncated 5' long terminal repeat (LTR) from HIV-1
   5495..5606    +  polyA_signal   bGH poly(A) signal: bovine growth hormone polyadenylation signal
   5745..5763    -  promoter       T3 promoter: promoter for bacteriophage T3 RNA polymerase
   5808..5824    -  protein_bind   lac operator: The lac repressor binds to the lac operator to inhibit transcription in E. coli. This inhibition can be relieved by adding lactose or isopropyl-β-D-thiogalactopyranoside (IPTG). lac repressor encoded by lacI
   5832..5862    -  promoter       lac promoter: promoter for the E. coli lac operon
   5877..5898    -  protein_bind   CAP binding site: CAP binding activates transcription in the presence of cAMP. E. coli catabolite activator protein
   5911..6003    -  CDS            lacI (fragment): lac repressor; lacI; The lac repressor binds to the lac operator to inhibit transcription in E. coli. This inhibition can be relieved by adding lactose or isopropyl-β-D-thiogalactopyranoside (IPTG).
   6186..6774    -  rep_origin     ori: high-copy-number ColE1/pMB1/pBR322/pUC origin of replication
   6945..7805    -  CDS            AmpR: β-lactamase; bla; confers resistance to ampicillin, carbenicillin, and related antibiotics
   7806..7910    -  promoter       AmpR promoter: bla
   7963..8391    -  rep_origin     f1 ori (sequence partly withheld): f1 bacteriophage origin of replication; arrow indicates direction of (+) strand synthesis
   8396..8551    -  CDS            lacZα (fragment): LacZα fragment of β-galactosidase; lacZ fragment
   8559..8577    +  promoter       T7 promoter: promoter for bacteriophage T7 RNA polymerase
   8591..241     +  enhancer       CMV enhancer (across the origin): human cytomegalovirus immediate early enhancer
>Addgene plasmid #211993 | pKLV2-U6gRNA5(VENTX_5-5)-PGKpuroBFP-W | addgene full sequence | sequence record 420022 | Addgene NGS Result
GTCAATAATGACGTATGTTCCCATAGTAACGCCAATAGGGACTTTCCATTGACGTCAATGGGTGGAGTAT
TTACGGTAAACTGCCCACTTGGCAGTACATCAAGTGTATCATATGCCAAGTACGCCCCCTATTGACGTCA
ATGACGGTAAATGGCCCGCCTGGCATTATGCCCAGTACATGACCTTATGGGACTTTCCTACTTGGCAGTA
CATCTACGTATTAGTCATCGCTATTACCATGGTGATGCGGTTTTGGCAGTACATCAATGGGCGTGGATAG
CGGTTTGACTCACGGGGATTTCCAAGTCTCCACCCCATTGACGTCAATGGGAGTTTGTTTTGGCACCAAA
ATCAACGGGACTTTCCAAAATGTCGTAACAACTCCGCCCCATTGACGCAAATGGGCGGTAGGCGTGTACG
GTGGGAGGTCTATATAAGCAGCGCGTTTTGCCTGTACTGGGTCTCTCTGGTTAGACCAGATCTGAGCCTG
GGAGCTCTCTGGCTAACTAGGGAACCCACTGCTTAAGCCTCAATAAAGCTTGCCTTGAGTGCTTCAAGTA
GTGTGTGCCCGTCTGTTGTGTGACTCTGGTAACTAGAGATCCCTCAGACCCTTTTAGTCAGTGTGGAAAA
TCTCTAGCAGTGGCGCCCGAACAGGGACTTGAAAGCGAAAGGGAAACCAGAGGAGCTCTCTCGACGCAGG
ACTCGGCTTGCTGAAGCGCGCACGGCAAGAGGCGAGGGGCGGCGACTGGTGAGTACGCCAAAAATTTTGA
CTAGCGGAGGCTAGAAGGAGAGAGATGGGTGCGAGAGCGTCAGTATTAAGCGGGGGAGAATTAGATCGCG
ATGGGAAAAAATTCGGTTAAGGCCAGGGGGAAAGAAAAAATATAAATTAAAACATATAGTATGGGCAAGC
AGGGAGCTAGAACGATTCGCAGTTAATCCTGGCCTGTTAGAAACATCAGAAGGCTGTAGACAAATACTGG
GACAGCTACAACCATCCCTTCAGACAGGATCAGAAGAACTTAGATCATTATATAATACAGTAGCAACCCT
CTATTGTGTGCATCAAAGGATAGAGATAAAAGACACCAAGGAAGCTTTAGACAAGATAGAGGAAGAGCAA
AACAAAAGTAAGACCACCGCACAGCAAGCGGCCGGCCGCGCTGATCTTCAGACCTGGAGGAGGAGATATG
AGGGACAATTGGAGAAGTGAATTATATAAATATAAAGTAGTAAAAATTGAACCATTAGGAGTAGCACCCA
CCAAGGCAAAGAGAAGAGTGGTGCAGAGAGAAAAAAGAGCAGTGGGAATAGGAGCTTTGTTCCTTGGGTT
CTTGGGAGCAGCAGGAAGCACTATGGGCGCAGCGTCAATGACGCTGACGGTACAGGCCAGACAATTATTG
TCTGGTATAGTGCAGCAGCAGAACAATTTGCTGAGGGCTATTGAGGCGCAACAGCATCTGTTGCAACTCA
CAGTCTGGGGCATCAAGCAGCTCCAGGCAAGAATCCTGGCTGTGGAAAGATACCTAAAGGATCAACAGCT
CCTGGGGATTTGGGGTTGCTCTGGAAAACTCATTTGCACCACTGCTGTGCCTTGGAATGCTAGTTGGAGT
AATAAATCTCTGGAACAGATTTGGAATCACACGACCTGGATGGAGTGGGACAGAGAAATTAACAATTACA
CAAGCTTAATACACTCCTTAATTGAAGAATCGCAAAACCAGCAAGAAAAGAATGAACAAGAATTATTGGA
ATTAGATAAATGGGCAAGTTTGTGGAATTGGTTTAACATAACAAATTGGCTGTGGTATATAAAATTATTC
ATAATGATAGTAGGAGGCTTGGTAGGTTTAAGAATAGTTTTTGCTGTACTTTCTATAGTGAATAGAGTTA
GGCAGGGATATTCACCATTATCGTTTCAGACCCACCTCCCAACCCCGAGGGGACCCGACAGGCCCGAAGG
AATAGAAGAAGAAGGTGGAGAGAGAGACAGAGACAGATCCATTCGATTAGTGAACGGATCGGCACTGCGT
GCGCCAATTCTGCAGACAAATGGCAGTATTCATCCACAATTTTAAAAGAAAAGGGGGGATTGGGGGGTAC
AGTGCAGGGGAAAGAATAGTAGACATAATAGCAACAGACATACAAACTAAAGAATTACAAAAACAAATTA
CAAAAATTCAAAATTTTCGGGTTTATTACAGGGACAGCAGAGATCCAGTTTGGTTAGTACCGGGCCCTAC
GCGTCCAAGGTCGGGCAGGAAGAGGGCCTATTTCCCATGATTCCTTCATATTTGCATATACGATACAAGG
CTGTTAGAGAGATAATTAGAATTAATTTGACTGTAAACACAAAGATATTAGTACAAAATACGTGACGTAG
AAAGTAATAATTTCTTGGGTAGTTTGCAGTTTTAAAATTATGTTTTAAAATGGACTATCATATGCTTACC
GTAACTTGAAAGTATTTCGATTTCTTGGCTTTATATATCTTGTGGAAAGGACGAAACACCGGACGTTGAG
TAGAAAGCTGGTTTAAGAGCTATGCTGGAAACAGCATAGCAAGTTTAAATAAGGCTAGTCCGTTATCAAC
TTGAAAAAGTGGCACCGAGTCGGTGCTTTTTTTGGATCCAATTCTACCGGGTAGGGGAGGCGCTTTTCCC
AAGGCAGTCTGGAGCATGCGCTTTAGCAGCCCCGCTGGGCACTTGGCGCTACACAAGTGGCCTCTGGCCT
CGCACACATTCCACATCCACCGGTAGGCGCCAACCGGCTCCGTTCTTTGGTGGCCCCTTCGCGCCACCTT
CTACTCCTCCCCTAGTCAGGAAGTTCCCCCCCGCCCCGCAGCTCGCGTCGTGCAGGACGTGACAAATGGA
AGTAGCACGTCTCACTAGTCTCGTGCAGATGGACAGCACCGCTGAGCAATGGAAGCGGGTAGGCCTTTGG
GGCAGCGGCCAATAGCAGCTTTGCTCCTTCGCTTTCTGGGCTCAGAGGCTGGGAAGGGGTGGGTCCGGGG
GCGGGCTCAGGGGCGGGCTCAGGGGCGGGGCGGGCGCCCGAAGGTCCTCCGGAGGCCCGGCATTCTGCAC
GCTTCAAAAGCGCACGTCTGCCGCGCTGTTCTCCTCTTCCTCATCTCCGGGCCTTTCGACCTGCATCCAT
CTAGATCTCGAGCAGCTGAAGCTTACCATGACCGAGTACAAGCCCACGGTGCGCCTCGCCACCCGCGACG
ACGTCCCCAGGGCCGTACGCACCCTCGCCGCCGCGTTCGCCGACTACCCCGCCACGCGCCACACCGTCGA
TCCGGACCGCCACATCGAGCGGGTCACCGAGCTGCAAGAACTCTTCCTCACGCGCGTCGGGCTCGACATC
GGCAAGGTGTGGGTCGCGGACGACGGCGCCGCGGTGGCGGTCTGGACCACGCCGGAGAGCGTCGAAGCGG
GGGCGGTGTTCGCCGAGATCGGCCCGCGCATGGCCGAGTTGAGCGGTTCCCGGCTGGCCGCGCAGCAACA
GATGGAAGGCCTCCTGGCGCCGCACCGGCCCAAGGAGCCCGCGTGGTTCCTGGCCACCGTCGGCGTCTCG
CCCGACCACCAGGGCAAGGGTCTGGGCAGCGCCGTCGTGCTCCCCGGAGTGGAGGCGGCCGAGCGCGCCG
GGGTGCCCGCCTTCCTGGAGACCTCCGCGCCCCGCAACCTCCCCTTCTACGAGCGGCTCGGCTTCACCGT
CACCGCCGACGTCGAGGTGCCCGAAGGACCGCGCACCTGGTGCATGACCCGCAAGCCCGGTGCCGGCGGC
GGGTCCGGAGGAGAGGGCAGAGGAAGTCTCCTAACATGCGGTGACGTGGAGGAGAATCCTGGCCCAATGA
GCGAGCTGATTAAGGAGAACATGCACATGAAGCTGTACATGGAGGGCACCGTGGACAACCATCACTTCAA
GTGCACATCCGAGGGCGAAGGCAAGCCCTACGAGGGCACCCAGACCATGAGAATCAAGGTGGTCGAGGGC
GGCCCTCTCCCCTTCGCCTTCGACATCCTGGCTACTAGCTTCCTCTACGGCAGCAAGACCTTCATCAACC
ACACCCAGGGCATCCCCGACTTCTTCAAGCAGTCCTTCCCTGAGGGCTTCACATGGGAGAGAGTCACCAC
ATACGAGGACGGGGGCGTGCTGACCGCTACCCAGGACACCAGCCTCCAGGACGGCTGCCTCATCTACAAC
GTCAAGATCAGAGGGGTGAACTTCACATCCAACGGCCCTGTGATGCAGAAGAAAACACTCGGCTGGGAGG
CCTTCACCGAGACGCTGTACCCCGCTGACGGCGGCCTGGAAGGCAGAAACGACATGGCCCTGAAGCTCGT
GGGCGGGAGCCATCTGATCGCAAACATCAAGACCACATATAGATCCAAGAAACCCGCTAAGAACCTCAAG
ATGCCTGGCGTCTACTATGTGGACTACAGACTGGAAAGAATCAAGGAGGCCAACAACGAGACCTACGTCG
AGCAGCACGAGGTGGCAGTGGCCAGATACTGCGACCTCCCTAGCAAACTGGGGCACAAGCTTAATTGAGC
GGCCGCTCAACCTCTGGATTACAAAATTTGTGAAAGATTGACTGGTATTCTTAACTATGTTGCTCCTTTT
ACGCTATGTGGATACGCTGCTTTAATGCCTTTGTATCATGCTATTGCTTCCCGTATGGCTTTCATTTTCT
CCTCCTTGTATAAATCCTGGTTGCTGTCTCTTTATGAGGAGTTGTGGCCCGTTGTCAGGCAACGTGGCGT
GGTGTGCACTGTGTTTGCTGACGCAACCCCCACTGGTTGGGGCATTGCCACCACCTGTCAGCTCCTTTCC
GGGACTTTCGCTTTCCCCCTCCCTATTGCCACGGCGGAACTCATCGCCGCCTGCCTTGCCCGCTGCTGGA
CAGGGGCTCGGCTGTTGGGCACTGACAATTCCGTGGTGTTGTCGGGGAAATCATCGTCCTTTCCTTGGCT
GCTCGCCTGTGTTGCCACCTGGATTCTGCGCGGGACGTCCTTCTGCTACGTCCCTTCGGCCCTCAATCCA
GCGGACCTTCCTTCCCGCGGCCTGCTGCCGGCTCTGCGGCCTCTTCCGCGTCTACGCCTTCGCCCTCAGA
CGAGTCGGATCTCCCTTTGGGCCGCCTCCCCGCAGGTACCTTTAAGACCAATGACTTACAAGGCAGCTGT
AGATCTTAGCCACTTTTTAAAAGAAAAGGGGGGACTGGAAGGGCTAATTCACTCCCAAAGAAGTCAAGAT
CTGCTTTTTGCCTGTACTGGGTCTCTCTGGTTAGACCAGAGTCTCTCTGGTTAGACCAGATCTGAGCCTG
GGAGCTCTCTGGCTAACTAGGGAACCCACTGCTTAAGCCTCAATAAAGCTTGCCTTGAGTGCTTCAAGTA
GTGTGTGCCCGTCTGTTGTGTGACTCTGGTAACTAGAGATCCCTCAGACCCTTTTAGTCAGTGTGGAAAA
TCTCTAGCAGTTTAAACCCGCTGATCAGCCTCGACTGTGCCTTCTAGTTGCCAGCCATCTGTTGTTTGCC
CCTCCCCCGTGCCTTCCTTGACCCTGGAAGGTGCCACTCCCACTGTCCTTTCCTAATAAAATGAGGAAAT
TGCATCGCATTGTCTGAGTAGGTGTCATTCTATTCTGGGGGGTGGGGTGGGGCAGGACAGCAAGGGGGAG
GATTGGGAAGTCAATAGCAGGCATGCTGGGGATGCGGTGGGCTCTATGGGCGGCCGTTAATTAAGCTTTT
GTTCCCTTTAGTGAGGGTTAATTGCGCGCTTGGCGTAATCATGGTCATAGCTGTTTCCTGTGTGAAATTG
TTATCCGCTCACAATTCCACACAACATACGAGCCGGGAGCATAAAGTGTAAAGCCTGGGGTGCCTAATGA
GTGAGCTAACTCACATTAATTGCGTTGCGCTCACTGCCCGCTTTCCAGTCGGGAAACCTGTCGTGCCAGC
TGCATTAATGAATCGGCCAACGCGCGGGGAGAGGCGGTTTGCGTATTGGGCGCTCTTCCGCTTCCTCGCT
CACTGACTCGCTGCGCTCGGTCGTTCGGCTGCGGCGAGCGGTATCAGCTCACTCAAAGGCGGTAATACGG
TTATCCACAGAATCAGGGGATAACGCAGGAAAGAACATGTGAGCAAAAGGCCAGCAAAAGGCCAGGAACC
GTAAAAAGGCCGCGTTGCTGGCGTTTTTCCATAGGCTCCGCCCCCCTGACGAGCATCACAAAAATCGACG
CTCAAGTCAGAGGTGGCGAAACCCGACAGGACTATAAAGATACCAGGCGTTTCCCCCTGGAAGCTCCCTC
GTGCGCTCTCCTGTTCCGACCCTGCCGCTTACCGGATACCTGTCCGCCTTTCTCCCTTCGGGAAGCGTGG
CGCTTTCTCATAGCTCACGCTGTAGGTATCTCAGTTCGGTGTAGGTCGTTCGCTCCAAGCTGGGCTGTGT
GCACGAACCCCCCGTTCAGCCCGACCGCTGCGCCTTATCCGGTAACTATCGTCTTGAGTCCAACCCGGTA
AGACACGACTTATCGCCACTGGCAGCAGCCACTGGTAACAGGATTAGCAGAGCGAGGTATGTAGGCGGTG
CTACAGAGTTCTTGAAGTGGTGGCCTAACTACGGCTACACTAGAAGAACAGTATTTGGTATCTGCGCTCT
GCTGAAGCCAGTTACCTTCGGAAAAAGAGTTGGTAGCTCTTGATCCGGCAAACAAACCACCGCTGGTAGC
GGTGGTTTTTTTGTTTGCAAGCAGCAGATTACGCGCAGAAAAAAAGGATCTCAAGAAGATCCTTTGATCT
TTTCTACGGGGTCTGACGCTCAGTGGAACGAAAACTCACGTTAAGGGATTTTGGTCATGAGATTATCAAA
AAGGATCTTCACCTAGATCCTTTTAAATTAAAAATGAAGTTTTAAATCAATCTAAAGTATATATGAGTAA
ACTTGGTCTGACAGTTACCAATGCTTAATCAGTGAGGCACCTATCTCAGCGATCTGTCTATTTCGTTCAT
CCATAGTTGCCTGACTCCCCGTCGTGTAGATAACTACGATACGGGAGGGCTTACCATCTGGCCCCAGTGC
TGCAATGATACCGCGAGACCCACGCTCACCGGCTCCAGATTTATCAGCAATAAACCAGCCAGCCGGAAGG
GCCGAGCGCAGAAGTGGTCCTGCAACTTTATCCGCCTCCATCCAGTCTATTAATTGTTGCCGGGAAGCTA
GAGTAAGTAGTTCGCCAGTTAATAGTTTGCGCAACGTTGTTGCCATTGCTACAGGCATCGTGGTGTCACG
CTCGTCGTTTGGTATGGCTTCATTCAGCTCCGGTTCCCAACGATCAAGGCGAGTTACATGATCCCCCATG
TTGTGCAAAAAAGCGGTTAGCTCCTTCGGTCCTCCGATCGTTGTCAGAAGTAAGTTGGCCGCAGTGTTAT
CACTCATGGTTATGGCAGCACTGCATAATTCTCTTACTGTCATGCCATCCGTAAGATGCTTTTCTGTGAC
TGGTGAGTACTCAACCAAGTCATTCTGAGAATAGTGTATGCGGCGACCGAGTTGCTCTTGCCCGGCGTCA
ATACGGGATAATACCGCGCCACATAGCAGAACTTTAAAAGTGCTCATCATTGGAAAACGTTCTTCGGGGC
GAAAACTCTCAAGGATCTTACCGCTGTTGAGATCCAGTTCGATGTAACCCACTCGTGCACCCAACTGATC
TTCAGCATCTTTTACTTTCACCAGCGTTTCTGGGTGAGCAAAAACAGGAAGGCAAAATGCCGCAAAAAAG
GGAATAAGGGCGACACGGAAATGTTGAATACTCATACTCTTCCTTTTTCAATATTATTGAAGCATTTATC
AGGGTTATTGTCTCATGAGCGGATACATATTTGAATGTATTTAGAAAAATAAACAAATAGGGGTTCCGCG
CACATTTCCCCGAAAAGTGCCACCTAAATTGTAAGCGTTAATATTTTGTTAAAATTCGCGTTAAATTTTT
GTTAAATCAGCTCATTTTTTAACCAATAGGCCGAAATCGGCAAAATCCCTTATAAATCAAAAGAATAGAC
CGAGATAGGGT
[37 nt withheld, positions 8062-8098]
AAAGAACGTGGACTCCAACGTCAAAGG
[49 nt withheld, positions 8126-8174]
T
[91 nt withheld, positions 8176-8266]
G
[124 nt withheld, positions 8268-8391]
CCCATTCGCCATTCAGGCTGCGCAACTGTTGGGAAGGGCGATCGGTGCGGGCCTCTTCGCTATTACGCCA
GCTGGCGAAAGGGGGATGTGCTGCAAGGCGATTAAGTTGGGTAACGCCAGGGTTTTCCCAGTCACGACGT
TGTAAAACGACGGCCAGTGAGCGCGCGTAATACGACTCACTATAGGGCGAATTGACTAGTACATAACTTA
CGGTAAATGGCCCGCCTGGCTGACCGCCCAACGACCCCCGCCCATTGAC
